>Addgene plasmid #168457 | pGEX-5X-3-SARS-CoV-2-3CL | addgene full sequence | sequence record 329046 | Addgene NGS Result
AGCTTATCGACTGCACGGTGCACCAATGCTTCTGGCGTCAGGCAGCCATCGGAAGCTGTGGTATGGCTGT
GCAGGTCGTAAATCACTGCATAATTCGTGTCGCTCAAGGCGCACTCCCGTTCTGGATAATGTTTTTTGCG
CCGACATCATAACGGTTCTGGCAAATATTCTGAAATGAGCTGTTGACAATTAATCATCGGCTCGTATAAT
GTGTGGAATTGTGAGCGGATAACAATTTCACACAGGAAACAGTATTCATGTCCCCTATACTAGGTTATTG
GAAAATTAAGGGCCTTGTGCAACCCACTCGACTTCTTTTGGAATATCTTGAAGAAAAATATGAAGAGCAT
TTGTATGAGCGCGATGAAGGTGATAAATGGCGAAACAAAAAGTTTGAATTGGGTTTGGAGTTTCCCAATC
TTCCTTATTATATTGATGGTGATGTTAAATTAACACAGTCTATGGCCATCATACGTTATATAGCTGACAA
GCACAACATGTTGGGTGGTTGTCCAAAAGAGCGTGCAGAGATTTCAATGCTTGAAGGAGCGGTTTTGGAT
ATTAGATACGGTGTTTCGAGAATTGCATATAGTAAAGACTTTGAAACTCTCAAAGTTGATTTTCTTAGCA
AGCTACCTGAAATGCTGAAAATGTTCGAAGATCGTTTATGTCATAAAACATATTTAAATGGTGATCATGT
AACCCATCCTGACTTCATGTTGTATGACGCTCTTGATGTTGTTTTATACATGGACCCAATGTGCCTGGAT
GCGTTCCCAAAATTAGTTTGTTTTAAAAAACGTATTGAAGCTATCCCACAAATTGATAAGTACTTGAAAT
CCAGCAAGTATATAGCATGGCCTTTGCAGGGCTGGCAAGCCACGTTTGGTGGTGGCGACCATCCTCCAAA
ATCGGATCTGATCGAAGGTCGT
[918 nt withheld, positions 933-1850]
TGAGGATCCCCAGGAATTCCCGGGTCGACTCGAGCGGCCGCATCGTGACTGACTGACGATCTGCCTCGCG
CGTTTCGGTGATGACGGTGAAAACCTCTGACACATGCAGCTCCCGGAGACGGTCACAGCTTGTCTGTAAG
CGGATGCCGGGAGCAGACAAGCCCGTCAGGGCGCGTCAGCGGGTGTTGGCGGGTGTCGGGGCGCAGCCAT
GACCCAGTCACGTAGCGATAGCGGAGTGTATAATTCTTGAAGACGAAAGGGCCTCGTGATACGCCTATTT
TTATAGGTTAATGTCATGATAATAATGGTTTCTTAGACGTCAGGTGGCACTTTTCGGGGAAATGTGCGCG
GAACCCCTATTTGTTTATTTTTCTAAATACATTCAAATATGTATCCGCTCATGAGACAATAACCCTGATA
AATGCTTCAATAATATTGAAAAAGGAAGAGTATGAGTATTCAACATTTCCGTGTCGCCCTTATTCCCTTT
TTTGCGGCATTTTGCCTTCCTGTTTTTGCTCACCCAGAAACGCTGGTGAAAGTAAAAGATGCTGAAGATC
AGTTGGGTGCACGAGTGGGTTACATCGAACTGGATCTCAACAGCGGTAAGATCCTTGAGAGTTTTCGCCC
CGAAGAACGTTTTCCAATGATGAGCACTTTTAAAGTTCTGCTATGTGGCGCGGTATTATCCCGTGTTGAC
GCCGGGCAAGAGCAACTCGGTCGCCGCATACACTATTCTCAGAATGACTTGGTTGAGTACTCACCAGTCA
CAGAAAAGCATCTTACGGATGGCATGACAGTAAGAGAATTATGCAGTGCTGCCATAACCATGAGTGATAA
CACTGCGGCCAACTTACTTCTGACAACGATCGGAGGACCGAAGGAGCTAACCGCTTTTTTGCACAACATG
GGGGATCATGTAACTCGCCTTGATCGTTGGGAACCGGAGCTGAATGAAGCCATACCAAACGACGAGCGTG
ACACCACGATGCCTGCAGCAATGGCAACAACGTTGCGCAAACTATTAACTGGCGAACTACTTACTCTAGC
TTCCCGGCAACAATTAATAGACTGGATGGAGGCGGATAAAGTTGCAGGACCACTTCTGCGCTCGGCCCTT
CCGGCTGGCTGGTTTATTGCTGATAAATCTGGAGCCGGTGAGCGTGGGTCTCGCGGTATCATTGCAGCAC
TGGGGCCAGATGGTAAGCCCTCCCGTATCGTAGTTATCTACACGACGGGGAGTCAGGCAACTATGGATGA
ACGAAATAGACAGATCGCTGAGATAGGTGCCTCACTGATTAAGCATTGGTAACTGTCAGACCAAGTTTAC
TCATATATACTTTAGATTGATTTAAAACTTCATTTTTAATTTAAAAGGATCTAGGTGAAGATCCTTTTTG
ATAATCTCATGACCAAAATCCCTTAACGTGAGTTTTCGTTCCACTGAGCGTCAGACCCCGTAGAAAAGAT
CAAAGGATCTTCTTGAGATCCTTTTTTTCTGCGCGTAATCTGCTGCTTGCAAACAAAAAAACCACCGCTA
CCAGCGGTGGTTTGTTTGCCGGATCAAGAGCTACCAACTCTTTTTCCGAAGGTAACTGGCTTCAGCAGAG
CGCAGATACCAAATACTGTCCTTCTAGTGTAGCCGTAGTTAGGCCACCACTTCAAGAACTCTGTAGCACC
GCCTACATACCTCGCTCTGCTAATCCTGTTACCAGTGGCTGCTGCCAGTGGCGATAAGTCGTGTCTTACC
GGGTTGGACTCAAGACGATAGTTACCGGATAAGGCGCAGCGGTCGGGCTGAACGGGGGGTTCGTGCACAC
AGCCCAGCTTGGAGCGAACGACCTACACCGAACTGAGATACCTACAGCGTGAGCTATGAGAAAGCGCCAC
GCTTCCCGAAGGGAGAAAGGCGGACAGGTATCCGGTAAGCGGCAGGGTCGGAACAGGAGAGCGCACGAGG
GAGCTTCCAGGGGGAAACGCCTGGTATCTTTATAGTCCTGTCGGGTTTCGCCACCTCTGACTTGAGCGTC
GATTTTTGTGATGCTCGTCAGGGGGGCGGAGCCTATGGAAAAACGCCAGCAACGCGGCCTTTTTACGGTT
CCTGGCCTTTTGCTGGCCTTTTGCTCACATGTTCTTTCCTGCGTTATCCCCTGATTCTGTGGATAACCGT
ATTACCGCCTTTGAGTGAGCTGATACCGCTCGCCGCAGCCGAACGACCGAGCGCAGCGAGTCAGTGAGCG
AGGAAGCGGAAGAGCGCCTGATGCGGTATTTTCTCCTTACGCATCTGTGCGGTATTTCACACCGCATAAA
TTCCGACACCATCGAATGGCGCAAAACCTTTCGCGGTATGGCATGATAGCGCCCGGAAGAGAGTCAATTC
AGGGTGGTGAATGTGAAACCAGTAACGTTATACGATGTCGCAGAGTATGCCGGTGTCTCTTATCAGACCG
TTTCCCGCGTGGTGAACCAGGCCAGCCACGTTTCTGCGAAAACGCGGGAAAAAGTGGAAGCGGCGATGGC
GGAGCTGAATTACATTCCCAACCGCGTGGCACAACAACTGGCGGGCAAACAGTCGTTGCTGATTGGCGTT
GCCACCTCCAGTCTGGCCCTGCACGCGCCGTCGCAAATTGTCGCGGCGATTAAATCTCGCGCCGATCAAC
TGGGTGCCAGCGTGGTGGTGTCGATGGTAGAACGAAGCGGCGTCGAAGCCTGTAAAGCGGCGGTGCACAA
TCTTCTCGCGCAACGCGTCAGTGGGCTGATCATTAACTATCCGCTGGATGACCAGGATGCCATTGCTGTG
GAAGCTGCCTGCACTAATGTTCCGGCGTTATTTCTTGATGTCTCTGACCAGACACCCATCAACAGTATTA
TTTTCTCCCATGAAGACGGTACGCGACTGGGCGTGGAGCATCTGGTCGCATTGGGTCACCAGCAAATCGC
GCTGTTAGCGGGCCCATTAAGTTCTGTCTCGGCGCGTCTGCGTCTGGCTGGCTGGCATAAATATCTCACT
CGCAATCAAATTCAGCCGATAGCGGAACGGGAAGGCGACTGGAGTGCCATGTCCGGTTTTCAACAAACCA
TGCAAATGCTGAATGAGGGCATCGTTCCCACTGCGATGCTGGTTGCCAACGATCAGATGGCGCTGGGCGC
AATGCGCGCCATTACCGAGTCCGGGCTGCGCGTTGGTGCGGATATCTCGGTAGTGGGATACGACGATACC
GAAGACAGCTCATGTTATATCCCGCCGTTAACCACCATCAAACAGGATTTTCGCCTGCTGGGGCAAACCA
GCGTGGACCGCTTGCTGCAACTCTCTCAGGGCCAGGCGGTGAAGGGCAATCAGCTGTTGCCCGTCTCACT
GGTGAAAAGAAAAACCACCCTGGCGCCCAATACGCAAACCGCCTCTCCCCGCGCGTTGGCCGATTCATTA
ATGCAGCTGGCACGACAGGTTTCCCGACTGGAAAGCGGGCAGTGAGCGCAACGCAATTAATGTAAGTTAG
CTCACTCATTAGGCACCCCAGGCTTTACACTTTATGCTTCCGGCTCGTATGTTGTGTGGAATTGTGAGCG
GATAACAATTTCACACAGGAAACAGCTATGACCATGATTACGGATTCACTGGCCGTCGTTTTACAACGTC
GTGACTGGGAAAACCCTGGCGTTACCCAACTTAATCGCCTTGCAGCACATCCCCCTTTCGCCAGCTGGCG
TAATAGCGAAGAGGCCCGCACCGATCGCCCTTCCCAACAGTTGCGCAGCCTGAATGGCGAATGGCGCTTT
GCCTGGTTTCCGGCACCAGAAGCGGTGCCGGAAAGCTGGCTGGAGTGCGATCTTCCTGAGGCCGATACTG
TCGTCGTCCCCTCAAACTGGCAGATGCACGGTTACGATGCGCCCATCTACACCAACGTGACCTATCCCAT
TACGGTCAATCCGCCGTTTGTTCCCACGGAGAATCCGACGGGTTGTTACTCGCTCACATTTAATGTTGAT
GAAAGCTGGCTACAGGAAGGCCAGACGCGAATTATTTTTGATGGCGTTGGAATT
Features (pLannotate 1.2.2; 17 found; start..end, strand, type, name):
    183..211     +  promoter       tac promoter: strong E. coli promoter; hybrid between the trp and lac UV5 promoters
    219..235     +  protein_bind   lac operator: The lac repressor binds to the lac operator to inhibit transcription in E. coli. This inhibition can be relieved by adding lactose or isopropyl-β-D-thiogalactopyranoside (IPTG). lac repressor encoded by lacI
    258..911     +  CDS            GST26_SCHJA: Experimental evidence at protein level: Swiss-Prot protein existence level 1. GST isoenzymes appear to play a central role in the parasite detoxification system. Other functions are also suspected including a role in increasing the solubility of haematin in the parasite gut. From Schistosoma japonicum (Blood fluke).
    900..1850    +  CDS            R1A_SARS2 (fragment) (sequence partly withheld): Experimental evidence at protein level: Swiss-Prot protein existence level 1. [Non-structural protein 10]: Plays a pivotal role in viral transcription by stimulating both nsp14 3'-5' exoribonuclease and nsp16 2'-O-methyltransferase activities. Therefore plays an essential role in viral mRNAs cap methylation. From Severe acute respiratory syndrome coronavirus 2 (2019-nCoV) (SARS-CoV-2).
   1911..1950    +  CDS            rop (fragment): Rop protein, which maintains plasmids at low copy number; rop
   2052..2092    +  misc_feature   bom (fragment): basis of mobility region from pBR322
   2197..2301    +  promoter       AmpR promoter: bla
   2302..3162    +  CDS            AmpR: β-lactamase; bla; confers resistance to ampicillin, carbenicillin, and related antibiotics
   3333..3921    +  rep_origin     ori: high-copy-number ColE1/pMB1/pBR322/pUC origin of replication
   4107..4158    -  misc_feature   bom (fragment): basis of mobility region from pBR322
   4165..4242    +  promoter       lacI promoter: lacI
   4243..5325    +  CDS            lacI: lac repressor; lacI; The lac repressor binds to the lac operator to inhibit transcription in E. coli. This inhibition can be relieved by adding lactose or isopropyl-β-D-thiogalactopyranoside (IPTG).
   5338..5359    +  protein_bind   CAP binding site: CAP binding activates transcription in the presence of cAMP. E. coli catabolite activator protein
   5374..5404    +  promoter       lac promoter: promoter for the E. coli lac operon
   5412..5428    +  protein_bind   lac operator: The lac repressor binds to the lac operator to inhibit transcription in E. coli. This inhibition can be relieved by adding lactose or isopropyl-β-D-thiogalactopyranoside (IPTG). lac repressor encoded by lacI
   5448..5621    +  CDS            lacZα: LacZα fragment of β-galactosidase; lacZ fragment
   5885..107     -  CDS            yciV (fragment) (across the origin): RNAAM_ECOLI - Also known as trpH From Escherichia coli (strain K12).
