[The description below was written by a language model from this plasmid's Addgene catalogue record and pLannotate feature annotations shown in this document.]
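Description:
pGEX-5X-3-SARS-CoV-2-3CL is a bacterial expression plasmid of about 5.9 kb, built on the commercial pGEX-5X-3 backbone for producing the SARS-CoV-2 3CL (main) protease, also known as nsp5, in E. coli. It replicates from a high-copy ColE1/pMB1-type origin and is selected with ampicillin through the β-lactamase gene and its own promoter. The annotation also picks up backbone remnants typical of the pGEX series. These include short rop and bom fragments from pBR322, a lac promoter/operator with a lacZα fragment, and a small piece of an E. coli gene spanning the numbering origin.

The payload is a 921 bp, bacterially codon-optimized coding sequence inserted by Gibson assembly downstream of, and in frame with, the Schistosoma japonicum glutathione S-transferase (GST) encoded by the backbone, giving an N-terminal GST fusion. The feature table identifies the insert as a fragment of the SARS-CoV-2 replicase polyprotein 1a. The nsp10 function text attached to that hit is generic polyprotein annotation rather than a description of this insert. Likewise, the catalogue lists the species as human, but the gene is viral (ORF1ab). Transcription is driven by the strong hybrid tac promoter followed by a lac operator. The plasmid carries its own lacI gene, so expression is repressed until it is induced with IPTG.

GST permits affinity capture of the fusion on glutathione resin. The record does not annotate a cleavage site or say how the tag is removed. The construct serves to make recombinant 3CL protease, and the associated publication concerns the development of inhibitors of this enzyme.
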