Addgene plasmid #168457: pGEX-5X-3-SARS-CoV-2-3CL
Purpose: Bacterial codon optimized expression vector for SARS-CoV-2 3CL protease.
Depositing lab: Alejandro Chavez & David Ho & Sho Iketani. Depositing organization: Columbia University. Publication: Lead compounds for the development of SARS-CoV-2 3CL protease inhibitors. Iketani S, Forouhar F, Liu H, Hong SJ, Lin FY, Nair MS, Zask A, Huang Y, Xing L, Stockwell BR, Chavez A, Ho DD. Nat Commun. 2021 Apr 1;12(1):2016. doi: 10.1038/s41467-021-22362-2. PubMed 33795671.
Backbone
  Vector backbone: pGEX-5X-3
  Backbone manufacturer: GE
  Vector type: Bacterial Expression
Growth in bacteria
  Bacterial resistance: Ampicillin, 100 μg/mL
  Growth temperature: 37°C
  Growth strain: DH5alpha
  Copy number: High Copy
Gene/Insert
  Gene/Insert name: SARS-CoV-2 3CL protease (alt name: SARS-CoV-2 nsp5)
  Species: H. sapiens (human)
  Insert size (bp): 921
  Entrez Gene: ORF1ab (a.k.a. GU280_gp01)
  Promoter: tac
  Tag / fusion protein: GST (N terminal on backbone)
  Cloning method: Gibson Cloning
  Sequencing primers: 5′ ATATAGCATGGCCTTTGCAG; 3′ GAGCTGCATGTGTCAGAGGT
Terms and licenses: Academic/Nonprofit Terms; Industry Terms
How to cite: pGEX-5X-3-SARS-CoV-2-3CL was a gift from Alejandro Chavez & David Ho & Sho Iketani (Addgene plasmid # 168457 ; http://n2t.net/addgene:168457 ; RRID:Addgene_168457)
